Addgene plasmid #157481: pD649-HAsp-PECAM1-COMP5AP-AviTag-9xHis
Purpose: Mammalian expression of cell-surface protein extracellular domain fused to COMP5AP-AviTag-9xHis. Protein is secreted from cells.
Depositing lab: Chris Garcia. Depositing organization: Stanford University. Publication: A Human IgSF Cell-Surface Interactome Reveals a Complex Network of Protein-Protein Interactions. Wojtowicz WM, Vielmetter J, Fernandes RA, Siepe DH, Eastman CL, Chisholm GB, Cox S, Klock H, Anderson PW, Rue SM, Miller JJ, Glaser SM, Bragstad ML, Vance J, Lam AW, Lesley SA, Zinn K, Garcia KC. Cell. 2020 Aug 20;182(4):1027-1043.e17. doi: 10.1016/j.cell.2020.07.025. PubMed 32822567.
Backbone
  Vector backbone: pD649
  Backbone size w/o insert (bp): 7153
  Vector type: Mammalian Expression
Growth in bacteria
  Bacterial resistance: Ampicillin, 100 μg/mL
  Growth temperature: 37°C
  Growth strain: DH5alpha
  Copy number: High Copy
Gene/Insert
  Gene/Insert name: PECAM1 (alt name: PECA1)
  Species: H. sapiens (human)
  Insert size (bp): 1722
  Entrez Gene: PECAM1 (a.k.a. CD31, CD31/EndoCAM, GPIIA', PECA1, PECAM-1, endoCAM)
  Promoter: CMV/SP6
  Tag / fusion protein: COMP5AP-AviTag-9xHis (C terminal on backbone)
  Cloning method: Restriction Enzyme; 5′ cloning site GCGGCCGC (not destroyed); 3′ cloning site GGCGCGCC (not destroyed)
  Sequencing primers: 5′ ATTTAGGTGACACTATAG; 3′ CGTCGCACTCCATCACGGTG
Resource information
  A portion of this plasmid was derived from a plasmid made by: synthesis by ThermoFisher
Terms and licenses: Academic/Nonprofit Terms; Industry Terms: Not Available to Industry
Depositor comments: Some plasmids in this collection may have an IS4-like element ISVsa5 family transposase upstream of the CMV promoter.
How to cite: pD649-HAsp-PECAM1-COMP5AP-AviTag-9xHis was a gift from Chris Garcia (Addgene plasmid # 157481 ; http://n2t.net/addgene:157481 ; RRID:Addgene_157481)
