[The description below was written by a language model from this plasmid's Addgene catalogue record and pLannotate feature annotations shown in this document.]
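Description:
pD649-HAsp-PECAM1-COMP5AP-AviTag-9xHis is a mammalian expression plasmid built on the pD649 backbone for producing the extracellular domain of human PECAM1 (CD31) as a secreted, multimerised reporter fusion. It is propagated in E. coli through a high-copy ColE1/pUC-type origin and selected with ampicillin via the bla gene. The feature table also shows an SV40 promoter/EM7 promoter cassette driving a puromycin N-acetyltransferase coding sequence with an SV40 polyadenylation signal, which would in principle allow puromycin selection in mammalian cells. Short annotated fragments of KanR, lacZα, ble, f1 ori and the rrnB terminator appear to be backbone remnants rather than functional elements.

Expression is driven by the CMV enhancer and immediate early promoter, followed by a piece of CMV intron A and an SP6 promoter that can serve for in vitro transcription or as a sequencing primer site. The open reading frame begins with a signal peptide; the plasmid name indicates an HA signal sequence, although the annotation software scored this short region as a partial match to an IgH signal sequence. The PECAM1 ectodomain sits between retained restriction sites, so the insert is exchangeable across the collection. Downstream, on the backbone, are the coiled-coil region of rat cartilage oligomeric matrix protein, which assembles the fusion into pentamers, human placental alkaline phosphatase as an enzymatic reporter, an AviTag for site-specific biotinylation and a polyhistidine tag for purification, ending at a bGH polyadenylation signal.

The pentameric alkaline phosphatase format raises binding avidity and gives a colorimetric readout, suiting it for use as a probe in the depositors' screen of human IgSF cell-surface protein interactions. The depositor notes that some plasmids in this collection may carry an IS4-like transposase upstream of the CMV promoter; none is annotated here.
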