Features (pLannotate 1.2.2; 24 found; start..end, strand, type, name):
    119..143     -  CDS            KanR (fragment): aminoglycoside phosphotransferase; aph(3')-Ia; confers resistance to kanamycin
    254..842     +  rep_origin     ori: high-copy-number ColE1/pMB1/pBR322/pUC origin of replication
   1067..1084    +  terminator     rrnB T2 terminator (fragment): transcription terminator T2 from the E. coli rrnB gene
   1109..1128    -  CDS            lacZα (fragment): LacZα fragment of β-galactosidase; lacZ fragment
   1584..1600    +  protein_bind   lac operator: The lac repressor binds to the lac operator to inhibit transcription in E. coli. This inhibition can be relieved by adding lactose or isopropyl-β-D-thiogalactopyranoside (IPTG). lac repressor encoded by lacI
   1843..2146    +  enhancer       CMV enhancer: human cytomegalovirus immediate early enhancer
   2147..2350    +  promoter       CMV promoter: human cytomegalovirus (CMV) immediate early promoter
   2486..2529    +  intron         CMV intron (fragment): modified intron A from human cytomegalovirus
   2581..2599    +  promoter       SP6 promoter: promoter for bacteriophage SP6 RNA polymerase
   2603..2640    +  CDS            IgH signal sequence (fragment): signal sequence from the mouse immunoglobulin heavy chain variable region
   2686..4473    +  CDS            PECAM1 (fragment): PECA1_HUMAN - Experimental evidence at protein level: Swiss-Prot protein existence level 1. [Isoform Delta15]: Does not protect against apoptosis. From Homo sapiens (Human).
   4567..4746    +  CDS            Comp (fragment): COMP_RAT - Experimental evidence at protein level: Swiss-Prot protein existence level 1. May play a role in the structural integrity of cartilage via its interaction with other extracellular matrix proteins such as the collagens and fibronectin. Can mediate the interaction of chondrocytes with the cartilage extracellular matrix through interaction with cell surface integrin receptors. Could play a role in the pathogenesis of osteoarthritis. Potent suppressor of apoptosis in both primary chondrocytes and transformed cells. Suppresses apoptosis by blocking the activation of caspase-3 and by indu
   4734..6186    +  CDS            SEAP (fragment): secreted alkaline phosphatase from human placenta The natural enzyme has a C-terminal transmembrane sequence that is replaced by a GPI anchor.
   6211..6252    +  CDS            AviTag™ (fragment): peptide tag that allows for enzymatic biotinylation
   6256..6279    +  CDS            8xHis: 8xHis affinity tag
   6425..6536    +  polyA_signal   bGH poly(A) signal: bovine growth hormone polyadenylation signal
   6537..6645    +  rep_origin     f1 ori (fragment): f1 bacteriophage origin of replication; arrow indicates direction of (+) strand synthesis
   6659..6988    +  promoter       SV40 promoter: SV40 enhancer and early promoter
   7036..7083    +  promoter       EM7 promoter: synthetic bacterial promoter&nbsp
   7102..7701    +  CDS            PuroR (fragment): puromycin N-acetyltransferase; pac from Streptomyces; confers resistance to puromycin
   7711..7836    +  CDS            ble (fragment): BLE_KLEPN - Experimental evidence at protein level: Swiss-Prot protein existence level 1. Binding protein with a strong affinity to the bleomycin family of antibiotics. Binds to CL990; an antimitotic-antibiotic compound. From Klebsiella pneumoniae.
   7831..7952    +  polyA_signal   SV40 poly(A) signal: SV40 polyadenylation signal
   8005..8865    -  CDS            AmpR: β-lactamase; bla; confers resistance to ampicillin, carbenicillin, and related antibiotics
   8868..89      -  promoter       AmpR promoter (fragment) (across the origin): bla
>Addgene plasmid #157481 | pD649-HAsp-PECAM1-COMP5AP-AviTag-9xHis | addgene full sequence | sequence record 401508 | Addgene NGS Result
TTTCAATATTATTGAAGCATTTATCAGGGTTATTGTCTCATGAGCGGATACATATTTGAATGTATTTAGA
AAAATAAACAAATAGGGGTCAGTGTTACAACCAATTAACCAATTCTGAACATTATCGCGAGCCCATTTAT
ACCTGAATATGGCTCATAACACCCCTTGCTCATGACCAAAATCCCTTAACGTGAGTTACGCGCGCGTCGT
TCCACTGAGCGTCAGACCCCGTAGAAAAGATCAAAGGATCTTCTTGAGATCCTTTTTTTCTGCGCGTAAT
CTGCTGCTTGCAAACAAAAAAACCACCGCTACCAGCGGTGGTTTGTTTGCCGGATCAAGAGCTACCAACT
CTTTTTCCGAAGGTAACTGGCTTCAGCAGAGCGCAGATACCAAATACTGTTCTTCTAGTGTAGCCGTAGT
TAGCCCACCACTTCAAGAACTCTGTAGCACCGCCTACATACCTCGCTCTGCTAATCCTGTTACCAGTGGC
TGCTGCCAGTGGCGATAAGTCGTGTCTTACCGGGTTGGACTCAAGACGATAGTTACCGGATAAGGCGCAG
CGGTCGGGCTGAACGGGGGGTTCGTGCACACAGCCCAGCTTGGAGCGAACGACCTACACCGAACTGAGAT
ACCTACAGCGTGAGCTATGAGAAAGCGCCACGCTTCCCGAAGGGAGAAAGGCGGACAGGTATCCGGTAAG
CGGCAGGGTCGGAACAGGAGAGCGCACGAGGGAGCTTCCAGGGGGAAACGCCTGGTATCTTTATAGTCCT
GTCGGGTTTCGCCACCTCTGACTTGAGCGTCGATTTTTGTGATGCTCGTCAGGGGGGCGGAGCCTATGGA
AAAACGCCAGCAACGCGGCCTTTTTACGGTTCCTGGCCTTTTGCTGGCCTTTTGCTCACATGTTCTTTCC
TGCGTTATCCCCTGATTCTGTGGATAACCGTATTACCGCCTTTGAGTGAGCTGATACCGCTCGCCGCAGC
CGAACGACCGAGCGCAGCGAGTCAGTGAGCGAGGAAGCGGAAGGCGAGAGTAGGGAACTGCCAGGCATCA
AACTAAGCAGAAGGCCCCTGACGGATGGCCTTTTTGCGTTTCTACAAACTCTTTCTGTGTTGTAAAACGA
CGGCCAGTCTTAAGCTCGGGCCCCCTGGGCGGTTCTGATAACGAGTAATCGTTAATCCGCAAATAACGTA
AAAACCCGCTTCGGCGGGTTTTTTTATGGGGGGAGTTTAGGGAAAGAGCATTTGTCAGAATATTTAAGGG
CGCCTGTCACTTTGCTTGATATATGAGAATTATTTAACCTTATAAATGAGAAAAAAGCAACGCACTTTAA
ATAAGATACGTTGCTTTTTCGATTGATGAACACCTATAATTAAACTATTCATCTATTATTTATGATTTTT
TGTATATACAATATTTCTAGTTTGTTAAAGAGAATTAAGAAAATAAATCTCGAAAATAATAAAGGGAAAA
TCAGTTTTTGATATCAAAATTATACATGTCAACGATAATACAAAATATAATACAAACTATAAGATGTTAT
CAGTATTTATTATCATTTAGAATAAATTTTGTGTCGCCCTTAATTGTGAGCGGATAACAATTACGAGCTT
CATGCACAGTGGCGTTGACTCAATATTGGCCATTAGCCATATTATTCATTGGTTATATAGCATAAATCAA
TATTGGCTATTGGCCATTGCATACGTTGTATCTATATCATAATATGTACATTTATATTGGCTCATGTCCA
ATATGACCGCCATGTTGGCATTGATTATTGACTAGTTATTAATAGTAATCAATTACGGGGTCATTAGTTC
ATAGCCCATATATGGAGTTCCGCGTTACATAACTTACGGTAAATGGCCCGCCTGGCTGACCGCCCAACGA
CCCCCGCCCATTGACGTCAATAATGACGTATGTTCCCATAGTAACGCCAATAGGGACTTTCCATTGACGT
CAATGGGTGGAGTATTTACGGTAAACTGCCCACTTGGCAGTACATCAAGTGTATCATATGCCAAGTACGC
CCCCTATTGACGTCAATGACGGTAAATGGCCCGCCTGGCATTATGCCCAGTACATGACCTTATGGGACTT
TCCTACTTGGCAGTACATCTACGTATTAGTCATCGCTATTACCATGGTGATGCGGTTTTGGCAGTACATC
AATGGGCGTGGATAGCGGTTTGACTCACGGGGATTTCCAAGTCTCCACCCCATTGACGTCAATGGGAGTT
TGTTTTGGCACCAAAATCAACGGGACTTTCCAAAATGTCGTAACAACTCCGCCCCATTGACGCAAATGGG
CGGTAGGCGTGTACGGTGGGAGGTCTATATAAGCAGAGCTCGTTTAGTGAACCGTCAGATCGCCTGGAGA
CGCCATCCACGCTGTTTTGACCTCCATAGAAGACACCGGGACCGATCCAGCCTCCGCGGCCGGGAACGGT
GCATTGGAACGCGGATTCCCCGTGCCAAGAGTGACGTAAGTACCGCCTATAGAGTCTATAGGCCCACCCC
CTTGGCTTCGTTAGAACGCGGCTACAATTAATACATAACCTTATGTATCATACACATACGATTTAGGTGA
CACTATAGAATAACATCCACTTTGCCTTTCTCTCCACAGGTGTCCACTCCCAGGTCCAACTGCACCTCGG
TTCTATCGAAAACGCGCCTGCTAGCGCCACCATGAAGACCATCATTGCCCTGAGCTACATCTTCTGCCTG
GTGTTCGCTGCGGCCGCCCAAGAGAATAGCTTCACCATCAACAGCGTGGACATGAAGTCCCTGCCTGACT
GGACCGTGCAGAACGGCAAGAATCTGACCCTGCAGTGCTTCGCCGATGTGTCCACAACCAGCCACGTGAA
GCCTCAGCACCAGATGCTGTTCTACAAGGACGACGTGCTGTTTTACAACATCAGCAGCATGAAGTCTACC
GAGAGCTACTTCATCCCCGAAGTGCGGATCTACGACAGCGGCACCTACAAGTGCACCGTGATCGTGAACA
ACAAAGAGAAAACCACCGCCGAGTACCAGCTGCTGGTGGAAGGTGTCCCATCTCCTAGAGTGACCCTGGA
CAAGAAAGAGGCCATCCAAGGCGGCATCGTGCGCGTGAACTGTAGCGTGCCAGAGGAAAAGGCCCCTATC
CACTTTACCATCGAGAAGCTGGAACTGAACGAGAAGATGGTCAAGCTGAAGCGCGAGAAGAACAGCCGGG
ACCAGAACTTCGTGATCCTGGAATTCCCCGTGGAAGAACAGGACAGAGTGCTGTCCTTCAGGTGTCAGGC
CAGAATCATCAGCGGCATCCACATGCAGACCAGCGAGAGCACCAAGAGCGAGCTGGTCACAGTGACCGAG
TCCTTCAGCACCCCTAAGTTCCACATCAGCCCCACCGGAATGATCATGGAAGGCGCCCAGCTGCACATCA
AGTGTACCATCCAAGTGACCCATCTGGCCCAAGAGTTCCCCGAGATCATCATCCAGAAAGACAAGGCCAT
CGTGGCCCACAACCGGCACGGAAACAAGGCCGTGTATAGCGTGATGGCCATGGTGGAACACAGCGGCAAC
TATACCTGCAAGGTGGAAAGCAGCCGGATCAGCAAGGTGTCCAGCATCGTGGTCAACATCACCGAGCTGT
TCAGCAAGCCCGAGCTGGAAAGCTCTTTCACCCACCTGGATCAGGGCGAGAGACTGAACCTGAGCTGTAG
CATTCCTGGCGCTCCTCCAGCCAATTTCACCATTCAGAAAGAGGACACCATCGTCAGCCAGACACAGGAC
TTCACCAAGATCGCCAGCAAGAGCGACTCCGGCACCTATATCTGTACCGCCGGCATCGACAAGGTGGTCA
AGAAAAGCAACACAGTGCAGATCGTCGTGTGCGAGATGCTGAGCCAGCCTCGGATCAGCTACGACGCCCA
GTTCGAAGTGATCAAGGGCCAGACCATCGAAGTCCGCTGCGAGAGCATCTCTGGCACCCTGCCTATCAGC
TATCAGCTGCTGAAAACCTCCAAGGTGCTGGAAAACTCCACCAAGAACAGCAACGACCCCGCCGTGTTCA
AGGACAACCCTACCGAGGACGTGGAATACCAGTGCGTGGCCGACAATTGCCACAGCCACGCCAAGATGCT
GTCCGAGGTGCTGAGAGTGAAAGTGATCGCCCCTGTGGACGAGGTGCAGATCAGCATCCTGAGCAGCAAA
GTGGTGGAATCCGGCGAGGACATCGTGCTGCAGTGCGCTGTGAATGAAGGCAGCGGCCCCATCACATACA
AGTTCTACAGAGAGAAAGAGGGCAAGCCCTTCTACCAGATGACCAGCAATGCTACCCAGGCCTTCTGGAC
CAAGCAGAAGGCCAGCAAAGAGCAAGAGGGCGAGTACTACTGCACCGCCTTCAACAGAGCCAACCACGCC
AGCTCTGTGCCCAGATCCAAGATCCTGACCGTCAGAGTCATTCTGGCCCCTTGGAAGAAAGGCGCGCCGG
AAGATCAAGTTGATCCAAGATTGATTGATGGCAAGGGCGGATCTCTGGAGGTGCTGTTCCAGGGACCAGG
CGGAAGCGGCAATCCCGGCGGCGATCTGGCCCCCCAGATGCTGCGCGAGCTGCAGGAGACCAATGCCGCC
CTGCAGGACGTGCGCGAGCTGCTGCGCCACCGCGTGAAGGAGATCACCTTCCTGAAGAACACCGTGATGG
AGTGCGACGCCTGCGGTATGCAGCCCTCTAGAGGCTCCGGCTCCATCATCCCAGTTGAGGAGGAGAACCC
GGACTTCTGGAACCGCGAGGCAGCCGAGGCCCTGGGTGCCGCCAAGAAGCTGCAGCCTGCACAGACAGCC
GCCAAGAACCTCATCATCTTCCTGGGCGATGGGATGGGGGTGTCTACGGTGACAGCTGCCAGGATCCTAA
AAGGGCAGAAGAAGGACAAACTGGGGCCTGAGATACCCCTGGCCATGGACCGCTTCCCATATGTGGCTCT
GTCCAAGACATACAATGTAGACAAACATGTGCCAGACAGTGGAGCCACAGCCACGGCCTACCTGTGCGGG
GTCAAGGGCAACTTCCAGACCATTGGCTTGAGTGCAGCCGCCCGCTTTAACCAGTGCAACACGACACGCG
GCAACGAGGTCATCTCCGTGATGAATCGGGCCAAGAAAGCAGGGAAGTCAGTGGGAGTGGTAACCACCAC
ACGAGTGCAGCACGCCTCGCCAGCCGGCACCTACGCCCACACGGTGAACCGCAACTGGTACTCGGACGCC
GACGTGCCTGCCTCGGCCCGCCAGGAGGGGTGCCAGGACATCGCTACGCAGCTCATCTCCAACATGGACA
TTGACGTGATCCTAGGTGGAGGCCGAAAGTACATGTTTCGCATGGGAACCCCAGACCCTGAGTACCCAGA
TGACTACAGCCAAGGTGGGACCAGGCTGGACGGGAAGAATCTGGTGCAGGAATGGCTGGCGAAGCGCCAG
GGTGCCCGGTATGTGTGGAACCGCACTGAGCTCATGCAGGCTTCCCTGGACCCGTCTGTGACCCATCTCA
TGGGTCTCTTTGAGCCTGGAGACATGAAATACGAGATCCACCGAGACTCCACACTGGACCCCTCCCTGAT
GGAGATGACAGAGGCTGCCCTGCGCCTGCTGAGCAGGAACCCCCGCGGCTTCTTCCTCTTCGTGGAGGGT
GGTCGCATCGACCATGGTCATCATGAAAGCAGGGCTTACCGGGCACTGACTGAGACGATCATGTTCGACG
ACGCCATTGAGAGGGCGGGCCAGCTCACCAGCGAGGAGGACACGCTGAGCCTCGTCACTGCCGACCACTC
CCACGTCTTCTCCTTCGGAGGCTACCCCCTGCGAGGGAGCTCCATCTTCGGGCTGGCCCCTGGCAAGGCC
CGGGACAGGAAGGCCTACACGGTCCTCCTATACGGAAACGGTCCAGGCTATGTGCTCAAGGACGGCGCCC
GGCCGGATGTTACCGAGAGCGAGAGCGGGAGCCCCGAGTATCGGCAGCAGTCAGCAGTGCCCCTGGACGA
AGAGACCCACGCAGGCGAGGACGTGGCGGTGTTCGCGCGCGGCCCGCAGGCGCACCTGGTTCACGGCGTG
CAGGAGCAGACCTTCATAGCGCACGTCATGGCCTTCGCCGCCTGCCTGGAGCCCTACACCGCCTGCGACC
TGGCGCCCCCCGCCGGCACCACCGACGCCGCGCACCCGGGTGGCGGAGGACTGAACGACATCTTCGAGGC
TCAGAAAATCGAATGGCACGAACATCACCATCACCATCACCATCACCATTAAGGCCGGCCTGTAGTCACT
GGCACAACGCGTTACCCGGTAAGCCAATCGGGTATACACGGTCGTCATACTGCAGACAGGGTTCTTCTAC
TTTGCAAGATAGTCTTGAGTAGTAAAATAAATAGATAGAGAAAATCAGCCTCGACTGTGCCTTCTAGTTG
CCAGCCATCTGTTGTTTGCCCCTCCCCCGTGCCTTCCTTGACCCTGGAAGGTGCCACTCCCACTGTCCTT
TCCTAATAAAATGAGGAAATTGCATCACAACACTCAACCCTATCTCGGTCTATTCTTTTGATTTATAAGG
GATTTTGCCGATTTCGGCCTATTGGTTAAAAAATGAGCTGATTTAACAAAAATTTAACGCGAATTAATTC
TGTGGAATGTGTGTCAGTTAGGGTGTGGAAAGTCCCCAGGCTCCCCAGCAGGCAGAAGTATGCAAAGCAT
GCATCTCAATTAGTCAGCAACCAGGTGTGGAAAGTCCCCAGGCTCCCCAGCAGGCAGAAGTATGCAAAGC
ATGCATCTCAATTAGTCAGCAACCATAGTCCCGCCCCTAACTCCGCCCATCCCGCCCCTAACTCCGCCCA
GTTCCGCCCATTCTCCGCCCCATGGCTGACTAATTTTTTTTATTTATGCAGAGGCCGAGGCCGCCTCTGC
CTCTGAGCTATTCCAGAAGTAGTGAGGAGGCTTTTTTGGAGGCCTAGGCTTTTGCAAAAAGCTCCCGGGA
GCTTGTATATCCATTTTCGGATCTGATCAGCACGTGTTGACAATTAATCATCGGCATAGTATATCGGCAT
AGTATAATACGACAAGGTGAGGAACTAAACCATGACCGAGTACAAGCCCACGGTGCGCCTCGCCACCCGC
GACGACGTCCCCAGGGCCGTACGCACCCTCGCCGCCGCGTTCGCCGACTACCCCGCCACGCGCCACACCG
TCGATCCGGACCGCCACATCGAGCGGGTCACCGAGCTGCAAGAACTCTTCCTCACGCGCGTCGGGCTCGA
CATCGGCAAGGTGTGGGTCGCGGACGACGGCGCCGCGGTGGCGGTCTGGACCACGCCGGAGAGCGTCGAA
GCGGGGGCGGTGTTCGCCGAGATCGGCCCGCGCATGGCCGAGTTGAGCGGTTCCCGGCTGGCCGCGCAGC
AACAGATGGAAGGCCTCCTGGCGCCGCACCGGCCCAAGGAGCCCGCGTGGTTCCTGGCCACCGTCGGCGT
CTCGCCCGACCACCAGGGCAAGGGTCTGGGCAGCGCCGTCGTGCTCCCCGGAGTGGAGGCGGCCGAGCGC
GCCGGGGTGCCCGCCTTCCTGGAGACATCCGCGCCCCGCAACCTCCCCTTCTACGAGCGGCTCGGCTTCA
CCGTCACCGCCGACGTCGAGGTGCCCGAAGGACCGCGCACCTGGTGCATGACCCGCAAGCCCGGTGCCTG
ACACGTGCTACGAGATTTCGATTCCACCGCCGCCTTCTATGAAAGGTTGGGCTTCGGAATCGTTTTCCGG
GACGCCGGCTGGATGATCCTCCAGCGCGGGGATCTCATGCTGGAGTTCTTCGCCCACCCCAACTTGTTTA
TTGCAGCTTATAATGGTTACAAATAAAGCAATAGCATCACAAATTTCACAAATAAAGCATTTTTTTCACT
GCATTCTAGTTGTGGTTTGTCCAAACTCATCAATGTATCTTATCATGTCTGTATACCGTCGACCTCTAGC
TAGAGCTTGGCGTAATCATGGTCATTACCAATGCTTAATCAGTGAGGCACCTATCTCAGCGATCTGTCTA
TTTCGTTCATCCATAGTTGCCTGACTCCCCGTCGTGTAGATAACTACGATACGGGAGGGCTTACCATCTG
GCCCCAGCGCTGCGATGATACCGCGAGAACCACGCTCACCGGCTCCGGATTTATCAGCAATAAACCAGCC
AGCCGGAAGGGCCGAGCGCAGAAGTGGTCCTGCAACTTTATCCGCCTCCATCCAGTCTATTAATTGTTGC
CGGGAAGCTAGAGTAAGTAGTTCGCCAGTTAATAGTTTGCGCAACGTTGTTGCCATCGCTACAGGCATCG
TGGTGTCACGCTCGTCGTTTGGTATGGCTTCATTCAGCTCCGGTTCCCAACGATCAAGGCGAGTTACATG
ATCCCCCATGTTGTGCAAAAAAGCGGTTAGCTCCTTCGGTCCTCCGATCGTTGTCAGAAGTAAGTTGGCC
GCAGTGTTATCACTCATGGTTATGGCAGCACTGCATAATTCTCTTACTGTCATGCCATCCGTAAGATGCT
TTTCTGTGACTGGTGAGTACTCAACCAAGTCATTCTGAGAATAGTGTATGCGGCGACCGAGTTGCTCTTG
CCCGGCGTCAATACGGGATAATACCGCGCCACATAGCAGAACTTTAAAAGTGCTCATCATTGGAAAACGT
TCTTCGGGGCGAAAACTCTCAAGGATCTTACCGCTGTTGAGATCCAGTTCGATGTAACCCACTCGTGCAC
CCAACTGATCTTCAGCATCTTTTACTTTCACCAGCGTTTCTGGGTGAGCAAAAACAGGAAGGCAAAATGC
CGCAAAAAAGGGAATAAGGGCGACACGGAAATGTTGAATACTCATATTCTTCCTT
